>Addgene plasmid #192500 | pAAV-U6-DR36(DjCas13d-SapI)-CMV-intron-GFP-pA | addgene full sequence | sequence record 380389 | Addgene NGS Result
AAGATCAAAGGATCTTCTTGAGATCCTTTTTTTCTGCGCGTAATCTGCTGCTTGCAAACAAAAAAACCAC
CGCTACCAGCGGTGGTTTGTTTGCCGGATCAAGAGCTACCAACTCTTTTTCCGAAGGTAACTGGCTTCAG
CAGAGCGCAGATACCAAATACTGTTCTTCTAGTGTAGCCGTAGTTAGGCCACCACTTCAAGAACTCTGTA
GCACCGCCTACATACCTCGCTCTGCTAATCCTGTTACCAGTGGCTGCTGCCAGTGGCGATAAGTCGTGTC
TTACCGGGTTGGACTCAAGACGATAGTTACCGGATAAGGCGCAGCGGTCGGGCTGAACGGGGGGTTCGTG
CACACAGCCCAGCTTGGAGCGAACGACCTACACCGAACTGAGATACCTACAGCGTGAGCTATGAGAAAGC
GCCACGCTTCCCGAAGGGAGAAAGGCGGACAGGTATCCGGTAAGCGGCAGGGTCGGAACAGGAGAGCGCA
CGAGGGAGCTTCCAGGGGGAAACGCCTGGTATCTTTATAGTCCTGTCGGGTTTCGCCACCTCTGACTTGA
GCGTCGATTTTTGTGATGCTCGTCAGGGGGGCGGAGCCTATGGAAAAACGCCAGCAACGCGGCCTTTTTA
CGGTTCCTGGCCTTTTGCTGGCCTTTTGCTCACATGTCCTGCAGGCAGCTGCGCGCTCGCTCGCTCACTG
AGGCCGCCCGGGCGTCGGGCGACCTTTGGTCGCCCGGCCTCAGTGAGCGAGCGAGCGCGCAGAGAGGGAG
TGGCCAACTCCATCACTAGGGGTTCCTGCGGCCGCACGCGTGAGGGCCTATTTCCCATGATTCCTTCATA
TTTGCATATACGATACAAGGCTGTTAGAGAGATAATTGGAATTAATTTGACTGTAAACACAAAGATATTA
GTACAAAATACGTGACGTAGAAAGTAATAATTTCTTGGGTAGTTTGCAGTTTTAAAATTATGTTTTAAAA
TGGACTATCATATGCTTACCGTAACTTGAAAGTATTTCGATTTCTTGGCTTTATATATCTTGTGGAAAGG
ACGAAACACCGCAACTACAACCCCGTAAAAATACGGGGTTCTGAAACGGAAGAGCGAGCTCTTCTTTTTT
TTCTGTACAACGCGTCTAGTTATTAATAGTAATCAATTACGGGGTCATTAGTTCATAGCCCATATATGGA
GTTCCGCGTTACATAACTTACGGTAAATGGCCCGCCTGGCTGACCGCCCAACGACCCCCGCCCATTGACG
TCAATAATGACGTATGTTCCCATAGTAACGCCAATAGGGACTTTCCATTGACGTCAATGGGTGGAGTATT
TACGGTAAACTGCCCACTTGGCAGTACATCAAGTGTATCATATGCCAAGTACGCCCCCTATTGACGTCAA
TGACGGTAAATGGCCCGCCTGGCATTATGCCCAGTACATGACCTTATGGGACTTTCCTACTTGGCAGTAC
ATCTACGTATTAGTCATCGCTATTACCATGGTGATGCGGTTTTGGCAGTACATCAATGGGCGTGGATAGC
GGTTTGACTCACGGGGATTTCCAAGTCTCCACCCCATTGACGTCAATGGGAGTTTGTTTTGGCACCAAAA
TCAACGGGACTTTCCAAAATGTCGTAACAACTCCGCCCCATTGACGCAAATGGGCGGTAGGCGTGTACGG
TGGGAGGTCTATATAAGCAGAGCTCGTTTAGTGAACCGTCAGATCGCCTGGAGACGCCATCCACGCTGTT
TTGACCTCCATAGAAGACACCGGGACCGATCCAGCCTCCGCGGATTCGAATCCCGGCCGGGAACGGTGCA
TTGGAACGCGGATTCCCCGTGCCAAGAGTGACGTAAGTACCGCCTATAGAGTCTATAGGCCCACAAAAAA
TGCTTTCTTCTTTTAATATACTTTTTTGTTTATCTTATTTCTAATACTTTCCCTAATCTCTTTCTTTCAG
GGCAATAATGATACAATGTATCATGCCTCTTTGCACCATTCTAAAGAATAACAGTGATAATTTCTGGGTT
AAGGCAATAGCAATATTTCTGCATATAAATATTTCTGCATATAAATTGTAACTGATGTAAGAGGTTTCAT
ATTGCTAATAGCAGCTACAATCCAGCTACCATTCTGCTTTTATTTTATGGTTGGGATAAGGCTGGATTAT
TCTGAGTCCAAGCTAGGCCCTTTTGCTAATCATGTTCATACCTCTTATCTTCCTCCCACAGCTCCTGGGC
AACGTGCTGGTCTGTGTGCTGGCCCATCACTTTGGCAAAGAATTGGGATTCGAACATCGATTGAATTCTG
CAGTCGGGGATCCACCGGTCGCCACCATGGTGAGCAAGGGCGAGGAGCTGTTCACCGGGGTGGTGCCCAT
CCTGGTCGAGCTGGACGGCGACGTAAACGGCCACAAGTTCAGCGTGTCCGGCGAGGGCGAGGGCGATGCC
ACCTACGGCAAGCTGACCCTGAAGTTCATCTGCACCACCGGCAAGCTGCCCGTGCCCTGGCCCACCCTCG
TGACCACCCTGACCTACGGCGTGCAGTGCTTCAGCCGCTACCCCGACCACATGAAGCAGCACGACTTCTT
CAAGTCCGCCATGCCCGAAGGCTACGTCCAGGAGCGCACCATCTTCTTCAAGGACGACGGCAACTACAAG
ACCCGCGCCGAGGTGAAGTTCGAGGGCGACACCCTGGTGAACCGCATCGAGCTGAAGGGCATCGACTTCA
AGGAGGACGGCAACATCCTGGGGCACAAGCTGGAGTACAACTACAACAGCCACAACGTCTATATCATGGC
CGACAAGCAGAAGAACGGCATCAAGGTGAACTTCAAGATCCGCCACAACATCGAGGACGGCAGCGTGCAG
CTCGCCGACCACTACCAGCAGAACACCCCCATCGGCGACGGCCCCGTGCTGCTGCCCGACAACCACTACC
TGAGCACCCAGTCCGCCCTGAGCAAAGACCCCAACGAGAAGCGCGATCACATGGTCCTGCTGGAGTTCGT
GACCGCCGCCGGGATCACTCTCGGCATGGACGAGCTGTACAAGTAAAGCGGCCGACCTGCAGAAGCTTGC
CTCGAGCAGCGCTGCTCGAGAGATCTACGGGTGGCATCCCTGTGACCCCTCCCCAGTGCCTCTCCTGGCC
CTGGAAGTTGCCACTCCAGTGCCCACCAGCCTTGTCCTAATAAAATTAAGTTGCATCATTTTGTCTGACT
AGGTGTCCTTCTATAATATTATGGGGTGGAGGGGGGTGGTATGGAGCAAGGGGCAAGTTGGGAAGACAAC
CTGTAGGGCCTGCGGGGTCTATTGGGAACCAAGCTGGAGTGCAGTGGCACAATCTTGGCTCACTGCAATC
TCCGCCTCCTGGGTTCAAGCGATTCTCCTGCCTCAGCCTCCCGAGTTGTTGGGATTCCAGGCATGCATGA
CCAGGCTCAGCTAATTTTTGTTTTTTTGGTAGAGACGGGGTTTCACCATATTGGCCAGGCTGGTCTCCAA
CTCCTAATCTCAGGTGATCTACCCACCTTGGCCTCCCAAATTGCTGGGATTACAGGCGTGAACCACTGCT
CCCTTCCCTGTCCTTCTGATTTTGTAGGTAACCGGGCCCAATGGCGCGCTAGATAATACGTAGATCCAGA
CATGATAAGATACATTGATGAGTTTGGACAAACCACAACTAGAATGCAGTGAAAAAAATGCTTTATTTGT
GAAATTTGTGATGCTATTGCTTTATTTGTAACCATTATAAGCTGCAATAAACAAGTTAACAACAACAATT
GCATTCATTTTATGTTTCAGGTTCAGGGGGAGGTGTGGGAGGTTTTTTAATTCTTGCGGCCGCGGCGGTA
CCGGTAACCACGTGCGGACCGAGCGGCCGCAGGAACCCCTAGTGATGGAGTTGGCCACTCCCTCTCTGCG
CGCTCGCTCGCTCACTGAGGCCGGGCGACCAAAGGTCGCCCGACGCCCGGGCTTTGCCCGGGCGGCCTCA
GTGAGCGAGCGAGCGCGCAGCTGCCTGCAGGGGCGCCTGATGCGGTATTTTCTCCTTACGCATCTGTGCG
GTATTTCACACCGCATA
[95 nt withheld, positions 4078-4172]
T
[46 nt withheld, positions 4174-4219]
C
[141 nt withheld, positions 4221-4361]
CCTTTGACGTTGGAGTCCACGTTCTTT
[37 nt withheld, positions 4389-4425]
ACTCTATCTCGGGCTATTCTTTTGATTTATAAGGGATTTTGCCGATTTCGGTCTATTGGTTAAAAAATGA
GCTGATTTAACAAAAATTTAACGCGAATTTTAACAAAATATTAACGTTTACAATTTTATGGTGCACTCTC
AGTACAATCTGCTCTGATGCCGCATAGTTAAGCCAGCCCCGACACCCGCCAACACCCGCTGACGCGCCCT
GACGGGCTTGTCTGCTCCCGGCATCCGCTTACAGACAAGCTGTGACCGTCTCCGGGAGCTGCATGTGTCA
GAGGTTTTCACCGTCATCACCGAAACGCGCGAGACGAAAGGGCCTCGTGATACGCCTATTTTTATAGGTT
AATGTCATGATAATAATGGTTTCTTAGACGTCAGGTGGCACTTTTCGGGGAAATGTGCGCGGAACCCCTA
TTTGTTTATTTTTCTAAATACATTCAAATATGTATCCGCTCATGAGACAATAACCCTGATAAATGCTTCA
ATAATATTGAAAAAGGAAGAGTATGAGTATTCAACATTTCCGTGTCGCCCTTATTCCCTTTTTTGCGGCA
TTTTGCCTTCCTGTTTTTGCTCACCCAGAAACGCTGGTGAAAGTAAAAGATGCTGAAGATCAGTTGGGTG
CACGAGTGGGTTACATCGAACTGGATCTCAACAGCGGTAAGATCCTTGAGAGTTTTCGCCCCGAAGAACG
TTTTCCAATGATGAGCACTTTTAAAGTTCTGCTATGTGGCGCGGTATTATCCCGTATTGACGCCGGGCAA
GAGCAACTCGGTCGCCGCATACACTATTCTCAGAATGACTTGGTTGAGTACTCACCAGTCACAGAAAAGC
ATCTTACGGATGGCATGACAGTAAGAGAATTATGCAGTGCTGCCATAACCATGAGTGATAACACTGCGGC
CAACTTACTTCTGACAACGATCGGAGGACCGAAGGAGCTAACCGCTTTTTTGCACAACATGGGGGATCAT
GTAACTCGCCTTGATCGTTGGGAACCGGAGCTGAATGAAGCCATACCAAACGACGAGCGTGACACCACGA
TGCCTGTAGCAATGGCAACAACGTTGCGCAAACTATTAACTGGCGAACTACTTACTCTAGCTTCCCGGCA
ACAATTAATAGACTGGATGGAGGCGGATAAAGTTGCAGGACCACTTCTGCGCTCGGCCCTTCCGGCTGGC
TGGTTTATTGCTGATAAATCTGGAGCCGGTGAGCGTGGGTCTCGCGGTATCATTGCAGCACTGGGGCCAG
ATGGTAAGCCCTCCCGTATCGTAGTTATCTACACGACGGGGAGTCAGGCAACTATGGATGAACGAAATAG
ACAGATCGCTGAGATAGGTGCCTCACTGATTAAGCATTGGTAACTGTCAGACCAAGTTTACTCATATATA
CTTTAGATTGATTTAAAACTTCATTTTTAATTTAAAAGGATCTAGGTGAAGATCCTTTTTGATAATCTCA
TGACCAAAATCCCTTAACGTGAGTTTTCGTTCCACTGAGCGTCAGACCCCGTAGAA
Features (pLannotate 1.2.2; 20 found; start..end, strand, type, name):
     18..606     +  rep_origin     ori: high-copy-number ColE1/pMB1/pBR322/pUC origin of replication
    679..706     +  repeat_region  AAV2 ITR (fragment): inverted terminal repeat of adeno-associated virus serotype 2 inverted
    735..762     +  repeat_region  AAV2 ITR (fragment): inverted terminal repeat of adeno-associated virus serotype 2 inverted
    812..1052    +  promoter       U6 promoter: RNA polymerase III promoter for human U6 snRNA
   1112..1129    +  terminator     CYC1 terminator (fragment): S. cerevisiae CYC1; transcription terminator for CYC1
   1197..1500    +  enhancer       CMV enhancer: human cytomegalovirus immediate early enhancer
   1501..1704    +  promoter       CMV promoter: human cytomegalovirus (CMV) immediate early promoter
   1853..1880    +  intron         CMV intron (fragment): modified intron A from human cytomegalovirus (CMV)
   1885..2231    +  intron         β-globin intron (fragment): internally truncated intron from human β-globin
   2229..2312    +  CDS            HBB (fragment): HBB_ATEBE - Experimental evidence at protein level: Swiss-Prot protein existence level 1. Involved in oxygen transport from the lung to the various peripheral tissues. From Ateles belzebuth (White-bellied spider monkey).
   2337..3056    +  CDS            EGFP: the original enhanced GFP (Yang et al., 1996) mammalian codon-optimized
   3109..3585    +  polyA_signal   hGH poly(A) signal: human growth hormone polyadenylation signal
   3633..3767    -  polyA_signal   SV40 poly(A) signal: SV40 polyadenylation signal
   3881..4021    +  repeat_region  AAV2 ITR: inverted terminal repeat of adeno-associated virus serotype 2 inverted
   4026..4077    -  misc_feature   bom (fragment): basis of mobility region from pBR322
   4096..4551    +  rep_origin     f1 ori (sequence partly withheld): f1 bacteriophage origin of replication; arrow indicates direction of (+) strand synthesis
   4552..4601    -  misc_feature   bom (fragment): basis of mobility region from pBR322
   4703..4738    -  CDS            rop (fragment): Rop protein, which maintains plasmids at low copy number; rop
   4833..4937    +  promoter       AmpR promoter: bla
   4938..5798    +  CDS            AmpR: β-lactamase; bla; confers resistance to ampicillin, carbenicillin, and related antibiotics
