[The description below was written by a language model from this plasmid's Addgene catalogue record and pLannotate feature annotations shown in this document.]
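Description:
pAAV-U6-DR36(DjCas13d-SapI)-CMV-intron-GFP-pA is a 5,951 nt AAV transfer plasmid built on a pAAV backbone, designed to deliver a guide RNA compatible with the RNA-targeting nuclease DjCas13d together with a GFP marker. In bacteria it is maintained at high copy by a ColE1/pUC-type origin and selected with ampicillin through the bla gene. An f1 phage origin is also present. The payload lies between AAV2 inverted terminal repeats, which allow the intervening DNA to be packaged into recombinant AAV particles when rep/cap and helper functions are supplied. The annotation detects the left ITR only as two short fragments, while the right ITR is annotated as a longer element.

Two expression units sit between the ITRs. The first is a human U6 RNA polymerase III promoter. Going by the plasmid name, it drives a 36-nt DjCas13d direct repeat followed by a SapI cloning site for inserting a spacer. This scaffold is not annotated in the feature table, and no guide sequence is specified, so this appears to be an empty guide-cloning vector. The short "CYC1 terminator" hit just downstream is probably a spurious match. The second unit uses the CMV enhancer and promoter, followed by a chimeric intron region (CMV intron A and β-globin fragments) that generally improves transgene expression. It drives EGFP and ends in the human growth hormone polyadenylation signal. An SV40 poly(A) signal lies downstream in the opposite orientation.

Although the catalogue lists DjCas13d as the insert, no Cas13d coding sequence is annotated, so the nuclease presumably has to be supplied from a separate construct. The plasmid is suited to cloning guides and marking transduced cells with GFP in Cas13d RNA knockdown experiments.
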