Addgene plasmid #192500: pAAV-U6-DR36(DjCas13d-SapI)-CMV-intron-GFP-pA
Purpose: To express DjCas13d compatible gRNA and GFP
Depositing lab: Jonathan Ploski. Depositing organization: Pennsylvania State University, College of Medicine. Publication: Adeno-associated viral vector resource for the RNA-targeting Cas13d: A comparison of high-fidelity variants, DjCas13d and hfCas13d. Back F, Sandoval A, Vu LM, Hong VM, Bhaskara A, Rodriguez SR, O'Brien JT, Kolber BJ, Kroener S, Ploski JE. Mol Ther Methods Clin Dev. 2025 Aug 20;33(4):101565. doi: 10.1016/j.omtm.2025.101565. eCollection 2025 Dec 11. PubMed 41020266.
Backbone
  Vector backbone: pAAV
  Vector type: AAV
Growth in bacteria
  Bacterial resistance: Ampicillin, 100 μg/mL
  Growth temperature: 37°C
  Growth strain: NEB Stable
  Copy number: High Copy
Gene/Insert
  Gene/Insert name: DjCas13d
  gRNA/shRNA sequence: Unspecified
  Species: Other
  Mutation: No
  Promoter: CMV
  Cloning method: Restriction Enzyme; 5′ cloning site Unknown (unknown if destroyed)
Terms and licenses: Academic/Nonprofit Terms; Industry Terms: Not Available to Industry
How to cite: pAAV-U6-DR36(DjCas13d-SapI)-CMV-intron-GFP-pA was a gift from Jonathan Ploski (Addgene plasmid # 192500 ; http://n2t.net/addgene:192500 ; RRID:Addgene_192500)
